>Addgene plasmid #42474 | UPASE2A | depositor partial sequence | sequence record 57306 | UPASE2A sequence 927 bps
AAGAGGAGATAATTAATGAGGTTTGTTCACGTTAAAAATCCTTACTTGGATTTGATGGATGAAGACATTC
TCTATCACTTGGATTTGGGAACAAAAACACACAACCTACCAGCAATGTTTGGAGATGTAAAGTTTGTCTG
TGTCGGTGGGAGCCCCAACAGAATGAAAGCATTTGCACTGTTTATGCACAAGGAGCTCGGGTTTGAGGAA
GCTGAAGAAGACATAAAAGACATCTGTGCTGGGACAGACAGATACTGTATGTACAAAACCGGGCCTGTGC
TCGCCATCAGTCACGGCATGGGCATCCCCTCCATTTCTATTATGCTTCATGAACTCATCAAATTACTCCA
CCATGCACGGTGCTGCGATGTCACCATTATTAGAATCGGTACATCAGGGGGAATAGGGATTGCACCAGGG
ACTGTTGTAATAACGGATATAGCTGTAGACTCCTTCTTTAAGCCCCGGTTTGAACAGGTCATTTTGGACA
ACATTGTCACCCGAAGTACTGAACTGGACAAAGAACTGTCTGAAGAACTGTTCAACTGTAGCAAAGAAAT
CCCCAACTTCCCAACCCTCGTTGGACATACAATGTGTACCTATGATTTTTATGAAGGCCAAGGCCGACTA
GATGGAGCACTGTGCTCCTTTTCCAGAGAAAAAAAGTTAGACTACTTGAAGAGAGCATTTAAAGCTGGTG
TCAGGAATATTGAAATGGAATCTACAGTGTTTGCAGCTATGTGTGGACTCTGTGGTCTAAAAGCTGCTGT
GGTCTGTGTGACACTTCTCGACAGACTCGACTGTGATCAGATCAACTTGCCTCATGATGTCCTGGTGGAG
TACCAGCAACGGCCTCAGCTCCTAATCTCCAACTTCATCAGACGGCGGCTTGGACTTTGTGACGCGCACC
ATCATCACCACCATTGA
