>Addgene plasmid #42474 | UPASE2A | addgene partial sequence | sequence record 59832 | T7_term
TCAGCTTCCTTTCGGGCTTTGTTAGCAGCCGGATCTCAGTGGTGGTGGTGGTGGTGCTCGAGTGCGGCCG
CAAGCTTGTCGACGGAGCTCGAATTCGGATCCTCAATGGTGGTGATGATGGTGCGCGTCACAAAGTCCAA
GCCGCCGTCTGATGAAGTTGGAGATTAGGAGCTGAGGCCGTTGCTGGTACTCCACCAGGACATCATGAGG
CAAGTTGATCTGATCACAGTCGAGTCTGTCGAGAAGTGTCACACAGACCACAGCAGCTTTTAGACCACAG
AGTCCACACATAGCTGCAAACACTGTAGATTCCATTTCAATATTCCTGACACCAGCTTTAAATGCTCTCT
TCAAGTAGTCTAACTTTTTTTCTCTGGAAAAGGAGCACAGTGCTCCATCTAGTCGGCCTTGGCCTTCATA
AAAATCATAGGTACACATTGTATGTCCAACGAGGGTTGGGAAGTTGGGGATTTCTTTGCTACAGTTGAAC
AGTTCTTCAGACAGTTCTTTGTCCAGTTCAGTACTTCGGGTGACAATGTTGTCCAAAATGACCTGTTCAA
ACCGGGGCTTAAAGAAGGAGTCTACAGCTATATCCGTTATTACAACAGTCCCTGGTGCAATCCCTATTCC
CCCTGATGTACCGATTCTAATAATGGTGACATCGCAGCACCGTGCATGGTGGAGTAATTTGATGAGTTCA
TGAAGCATAATAGAAATGGAGGGGATGCCCATGCCGTGACTGATGGCGAGCACAGGCCCGGTTTTGTACA
TACAGTATCTGTCTGTCCCAGCACAGATGTCTTTTATGTCTTCTTCAGCTTCCTCAAACCCGAGCTCCTT
GTGCATAAACAGTGCAAATGCTTTCATTCTGTTGGGGCTCCCACCGACACAGACAAACTTTACATCTCCA
AACATTGCTGGTAGGTTGTGTGTTTTTGTTCCCAAATCCAAGTG
