[The description below was written by a language model from this plasmid's Addgene catalogue record.]
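Description:
UPASE2A is a bacterial expression plasmid built on the pNIC-CH backbone from the Structural Genomics Consortium, carrying a human UPP2 (uridine phosphorylase 2, also known as UP2, UPASE2 or UDRPASE2) coding fragment for recombinant protein production in E. coli. It is maintained as a high-copy plasmid under kanamycin selection. The record does not include a feature table, so the origin of replication and the exact regulatory elements are not listed. However, the use of T7 and T7-terminator sequencing primers, together with the depositor's recommendation of a BL21(DE3)-derived expression strain supplying rare-codon tRNAs, indicates that the insert sits in a T7 promoter/terminator expression cassette driven by T7 RNA polymerase from the host.

The insert is 927 bp, was introduced by ligation-independent cloning, and is fused to a hexahistidine tag at its C terminus, which allows purification of the product by immobilised metal affinity chromatography. The construct was designed for structure determination, and the record cautions that it may not encode the full open reading frame, as is common for crystallography constructs with boundaries trimmed to a well-behaved domain. The mutation field only refers to the depositor comments, which do not spell out specific sequence changes, so any differences from the reference sequence are not stated. The entry is linked to a deposited crystal structure of the human enzyme, and the plasmid is typically used to produce His-tagged UPP2 for structural, biophysical or biochemical studies.
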