Addgene plasmid #42474: UPASE2A
Purpose: Bacterial expression for structure determination; may not be full ORF
Depositing lab: Nicola Burgess-Brown. Depositing organization: University of Oxford.
Backbone
  Vector backbone: pNIC-CH
  Backbone manufacturer: SGC
  Vector type: Bacterial Expression
Growth in bacteria
  Bacterial resistance: Kanamycin, 50 μg/mL
  Growth temperature: 37°C
  Growth strain: Mach1 ;
  Copy number: High Copy
Gene/Insert
  Gene/Insert name: UPASE2A (alt names: UPP2; gi|27597096; PDB:2XRF)
  Species: H. sapiens (human)
  Insert size (bp): 927
  Mutation: See Comments
  Entrez Gene: UPP2 (a.k.a. UP2, UPASE2, UDRPASE2)
  Tag / fusion protein: His6 (C terminal on insert)
  Cloning method: Ligation Independent Cloning
  Sequencing primers: 5′ T7; 3′ T7-term
Terms and licenses: Academic/Nonprofit Terms; Industry Terms: Not Available to Industry
Depositor comments: http://www.thesgc.org/structures/2XRF/ Use BL21(DE3)-R3-pRARE2 strain for expression.
How to cite: UPASE2A was a gift from Nicola Burgess-Brown (Addgene plasmid # 42474 ; http://n2t.net/addgene:42474 ; RRID:Addgene_42474)
